>Addgene plasmid #72991 | pBP-TL7 | depositor partial sequence | sequence record 133842 | Partial sequence between BsaI sites - Backbone pBP-RBS_H1
GGTCTCAGTACAGATCTAATAATTTTGTTTAACTTTAGGGGAATACATATGAGACC
