>Addgene plasmid #72991 | pBP-TL7 | addgene partial sequence | sequence record 140615 | RNAde-BB-2R 5'-attaccgcctttgagtgagc -3'
TCAGTGAGCGAGGAAGCCTGCATAACGCGAAGTAATCTTTTCGGTTTTAAAGAAAAAGGGCAGGGTGGTG
ACACCTTGCCCTTTTTTGCCGGACTGCAGCGTCTCTGGCAAACATATAAACGCAGAAAGGCCCACCCGAA
GGTGAGCCAGTGTGACTCTAGTAGAGAGCGTTCACCGACAAACAACAGATAAAACGAAAGGCCCAGTCTT
TCGACTGAGCCTTTCGTTTTATTTGATGCCTGGTCGATTATTTGTATAGTTCATCCATGCCATGTGTAAT
CCCAGCAGCTGTTACAAACTCAAGAAGGACCATGTGATCTCTCTTTTCGTTGGGATCTTTCGAAAGGGCA
GATTGTGTGGACAGGTAATGGTTGTCTGGTAAAAGGACAGGGCCATCGCCAATTGGAGTATTTTGTTGAT
AATGGTCTGCTAGTTGAACGCTTCCATCTTCAATGTTGTGTCTAATTTTGAAGTTAACTTTGATTCCATT
CTTTTGTTTGTCTGCCATGATGTATACATTGTGTGAGTTATAGTTGTATTCCAATTTGTGTCCAAGAATG
TTTCCATCTTCTTTAAAATCAATACCTTTTAACTCGATTCTATTAACAAGGGTATCACCTTCAAACTTGA
CTTCAGCACGTGTCTTGTAGTTCCCGTCATCTTTGAAAAATATAGTTCTTTCCTGTACATAACCTTCGGG
CATGGCACTCTTGAAA
