>Addgene plasmid #72991 | pBP-TL7 | addgene partial sequence | sequence record 140735 | RNAde-BB-1F 5'-tgccacctgacgtctaagaa-3'
ATAGGCGTATCACGAGGCAGAATTTCAGATAAAAAAAATCCTTAGCTTTCGCTAAGGATGATTTCTGGAA
TTCGCGGCCGCTTCTAGAACGTCTCAATCTCTATTTGACGGCTAGCTCAGTCCTAGGTACAGTGCTAGCG
GTCTCAGTACAGATCTAATAATTTTGTTTAACTTTAGGGGAATACATATGAGACCGCGTAAAGGAGAAGA
ACTTTTCACTGGAGTTGTCCCAATTCTTGTTGAATTAGATGGTGATGTTAATGGGCACAAATTTTCTGTC
AGTGGAGAGGGTGAAGGTGATGCAACATACGGAAAACTTACCCTTAAATTTATTTGCACTACTGGAAAAC
TACCTGTTCCATGGCCAACACTTGTCACTACTTTCGGTTATGGTGTTCAATGCTTTGCGAGATACCCAGA
TCATATGAAACAGCATGACTTTTTCAAGAGTGCCATGCCCGAAGGTTATGTACAGGAAAGAACTATATTT
TTCAAAGATGACGGGAACTACAAGACACGTGCTGAAGTCAAGTTTGAAGGTGATACCCTTGTTAATAGAA
TCGAGTTAAAAGGTATTGATTTTAAAGAAGATGGAAACATTCTTGGACACAAATTGGAATACAACTATAA
CTCACACAATGTATACATCATGGCAGACAAACAAAAGAATGGAATCAAAGTTAACTTCAAAATTAGACAC
AACATTGAAGATGGAAGCGTTCAACTAGCAGACCATTATCAACAAAATACTCCAATTGGCGATGGCCCTG
TCCTTTTACCAGACAACCATTACCTGTCCACACAATCTGCCCTTTCGAAAGATCCCAACGAAA
