[The description below was written by a language model from this plasmid's Addgene catalogue record.]
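Description:
pBP-TL7 is a basic-part plasmid from the EcoFlex kit, a modular cloning (MoClo) toolkit for synthetic biology in Escherichia coli. It is built on pSB1C3, the standard iGEM parts-storage backbone, listed here as 3039 bp without insert. The plasmid is maintained at high copy in E. coli and selected with chloramphenicol. The record notes one engineered change to the backbone: a silent C435G nucleotide substitution in the chloramphenicol acetyltransferase (CAT) gene that removes an internal BsmBI recognition site. This kind of "domestication" is typical for Golden Gate/MoClo systems, where type IIS enzymes drive assembly and stray sites in the vector would cause unwanted cutting.

The payload is a single short synthetic regulatory element, the M5 ribosome binding site (RBS_M5). An RBS part controls translation initiation, and in a MoClo hierarchy it would be combined with separately stored promoter, coding sequence, tag and terminator parts to build a complete transcription unit. A set of such RBS parts generally lets users vary the expression level of a gene of interest. The record gives no relative strength for M5 and does not state the flanking overhangs or cloning sites used, which are listed as unknown. No feature table is provided, so other elements, including the origin of replication, are not described beyond what the backbone name implies. The plasmid carries no promoter or protein-coding insert according to the record, so it serves as a source of a reusable part rather than as an expression construct in its own right.
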