Addgene plasmid #72991: pBP-TL7
Purpose: RBS_M5
Depositing lab: Paul Freemont. Depositing organization: Imperial College London. Publication: EcoFlex: A Multifunctional MoClo Kit for E. coli Synthetic Biology. Moore SJ, Lai HE, Kelwick RJ, Chee SM, Bell DJ, Polizzi KM, Freemont PS. ACS Synth Biol. 2016 May 2. 10.1021/acssynbio.6b00031 PubMed 27096716.
Backbone
  Vector backbone: pSB1C3
  Backbone manufacturer: iGEM
  Backbone size w/o insert (bp): 3039
  Vector type: Synthetic Biology
Growth in bacteria
  Bacterial resistance: Chloramphenicol, 25 μg/mL
  Growth temperature: 37°C
  Growth strain: JM109
  Copy number: High Copy
Gene/Insert
  Gene/Insert name: M5 RBS
  Species: Synthetic
  Mutation: CAT gene - C435G (nucleotide) - silent mutagenesis to remove BsmBI site
  Cloning method: Restriction Enzyme; 5′ cloning site Unknown (unknown if destroyed); 3′ cloning site Unknown (unknown if destroyed)
  Sequencing primers: 5′ VF2 (5' tgccacctgacgtctaagaa 3'); 3′ VR (5' attaccgcctttgagtgagc 3')
Terms and licenses: Academic/Nonprofit Terms; Industry Terms: Not Available to Industry
How to cite: pBP-TL7 was a gift from Paul Freemont (Addgene plasmid # 72991 ; http://n2t.net/addgene:72991 ; RRID:Addgene_72991)
